>Addgene plasmid #41304 | TAL3130 | depositor partial sequence | sequence record 54943 | TAL3130 sequence 2430 bps
TCTAGAGCTAGCACCATGGACTACAAAGACCATGACGGTGATTATAAAGATCATGACATCGATTACAAGG
ATGACGATGACAAGATGGCCCCCAAGAAGAAGAGGAAGGTGGGCATTCACCGCGGGGTACCTATGGTGGA
CTTGAGGACACTCGGTTATTCGCAACAGCAACAGGAGAAAATCAAGCCTAAGGTCAGGAGCACCGTCGCG
CAACACCACGAGGCGCTTGTGGGGCATGGCTTCACTCATGCGCATATTGTCGCGCTTTCACAGCACCCTG
CGGCGCTTGGGACGGTGGCTGTCAAATACCAAGATATGATTGCGGCCCTGCCCGAAGCCACGCACGAGGC
AATTGTAGGGGTCGGTAAACAGTGGTCGGGAGCGCGAGCACTTGAGGCGCTGCTGACTGTGGCGGGTGAG
CTTAGGGGGCCTCCGCTCCAGCTCGACACCGGGCAGCTGCTGAAGATCGCGAAGAGAGGGGGAGTAACAG
CGGTAGAGGCAGTGCACGCCTGGCGCAATGCGCTCACCGGGGCCCCCTTGAACCTGACCCCAGACCAGGT
AGTCGCAATCGCGTCACATGACGGGGGAAAGCAAGCCCTGGAAACCGTGCAAAGGTTGTTGCCGGTCCTT
TGTCAAGACCACGGCCTTACACCGGAGCAAGTCGTGGCCATTGCATCCCACGACGGTGGCAAACAGGCTC
TTGAGACGGTTCAGAGACTTCTCCCAGTTCTCTGTCAAGCCCACGGGCTGACTCCCGATCAAGTTGTAGC
GATTGCGTCCAACGGTGGAGGGAAACAAGCATTGGAGACTGTCCAACGGCTCCTTCCCGTGTTGTGTCAA
GCCCACGGTTTGACGCCTGCACAAGTGGTCGCCATCGCCAACAACAACGGCGGTAAGCAGGCGCTGGAAA
CAGTACAGCGCCTGCTGCCTGTACTGTGCCAGGATCATGGACTGACCCCAGACCAGGTAGTCGCAATCGC
GTCGAACATTGGGGGAAAGCAAGCCCTGGAAACCGTGCAAAGGTTGTTGCCGGTCCTTTGTCAAGACCAC
GGCCTTACACCGGAGCAAGTCGTGGCCATTGCAAGCAACATCGGTGGCAAACAGGCTCTTGAGACGGTTC
AGAGACTTCTCCCAGTTCTCTGTCAAGCCCACGGGCTGACTCCCGATCAAGTTGTAGCGATTGCGTCGCA
TGACGGAGGGAAACAAGCATTGGAGACTGTCCAACGGCTCCTTCCCGTGTTGTGTCAAGCCCACGGTTTG
ACGCCTGCACAAGTGGTCGCCATCGCCTCCAATATTGGCGGTAAGCAGGCGCTGGAAACAGTACAGCGCC
TGCTGCCTGTACTGTGCCAGGATCATGGACTGACCCCAGACCAGGTAGTCGCAATCGCGTCACATGACGG
GGGAAAGCAAGCCCTGGAAACCGTGCAAAGGTTGTTGCCGGTCCTTTGTCAAGACCACGGCCTTACACCG
GAGCAAGTCGTGGCCATTGCAAATAATAACGGTGGCAAACAGGCTCTTGAGACGGTTCAGAGACTTCTCC
CAGTTCTCTGTCAAGCCCACGGGCTGACTCCCGATCAAGTTGTAGCGATTGCGAATAACAATGGAGGGAA
ACAAGCATTGGAGACTGTCCAACGGCTCCTTCCCGTGTTGTGTCAAGCCCACGGTTTGACGCCTGCACAA
GTGGTCGCCATCGCCAACAACAACGGCGGTAAGCAGGCGCTGGAAACAGTACAGCGCCTGCTGCCTGTAC
TGTGCCAGGATCATGGACTGACCCCAGACCAGGTAGTCGCAATCGCGTCGAACATTGGGGGAAAGCAAGC
CCTGGAAACCGTGCAAAGGTTGTTGCCGGTCCTTTGTCAAGACCACGGCCTTACACCGGAGCAAGTCGTG
GCCATTGCATCCCACGACGGTGGCAAACAGGCTCTTGAGACGGTTCAGAGACTTCTCCCAGTTCTCTGTC
AAGCCCACGGGCTGACTCCCGATCAAGTTGTAGCGATTGCGTCCAACGGTGGAGGGAAACAAGCATTGGA
GACTGTCCAACGGCTCCTTCCCGTGTTGTGTCAAGCCCACGGTTTGACGCCTGCACAAGTGGTCGCCATC
GCCTCGAATGGCGGCGGTAAGCAGGCGCTGGAAACAGTACAGCGCCTGCTGCCTGTACTGTGCCAGGATC
ATGGACTGACACCCGAACAGGTGGTCGCCATTGCTTCCCACGACGGAGGACGGCCAGCCTTGGAGTCCAT
CGTAGCCCAATTGTCCAGGCCCGATCCCGCGTTGGCTGCGTTAACGAATGACCATCTGGTGGCGTTGGCA
TGTCTTGGTGGACGACCCGCGCTCGATGCAGTCAAAAAGGGTCTGCCTCATGCTCCCGCATTGATCAAAA
GAACCAACCGGCGGATTCCCGAGAGAACTTCCCATCGAGTCGCGGGATCC
