>Addgene plasmid #41304 | TAL3130 | addgene partial sequence | sequence record 56048 | JDS-TALEN-F 5'-TAGGGGTCGGTAAACAGTGG-3'
CGGGTGAGCTTAGGGGGCCTCCGCTCCAGCTCGACACCGGGCAGCTGCTGAAGATCGCGAAGAGAGGGGG
AGTAACAGCGGTAGAGGCAGTGCACGCCTGGCGCAATGCGCTCACCGGGGCCCCCTTGAACCTGACCCCA
GACCAGGTAGTCGCAATCGCGTCACATGACGGGGGAAAGCAAGCCCTGGAAACCGTGCAAAGGTTGTTGC
CGGTCCTTTGTCAAGACCACGGCCTTACACCGGAGCAAGTCGTGGCCATTGCATCCCACGACGGTGGCAA
ACAGGCTCTTGAGACGGTTCAGAGACTTCTCCCAGTTCTCTGTCAAGCCCACGGGCTGACTCCCGATCAA
GTTGTAGCGATTGCGTCCAACGGTGGAGGGAAACAAGCATTGGAGACTGTCCAACGGCTCCTTCCCGTGT
TGTGTCAAGCCCACGGTTTGACGCCTGCACAAGTGGTCGCCATCGCCAACAACAACGGCGGTAAGCAGGC
GCTGGAAACAGTACAGCGCCTGCTGCCTGTACTGTGCCAGGATCATGGACTGACCCCAGACCAGGTAGTC
GCAATCGCGTCGAACATTGGGGGAAAGCAAGCCCTGGAAACCGTGCAAAGGTTGTTGCCGGTCCTTTGTC
AAGACCACGGCCTTACACCGGAGCAAGTCGTGGCCATTGCAAGCAACATCGGTGGCAAACAGGCTCTTGA
GACGGTTCAGAGACTTCTCCCAGTTCTCTGTCAAGCCCACGGGCTGACTCCCGATCAAGTTGTAGCGATT
GCGTCGCATGACGGAGGGAAACAAGCATTGGAGACTGTCCAACGGCTCCTTCCCGTGTTGTGTCAAGCCC
ACGGTTTGACGCCTGCACAAGTGGTCGCCATCGCCTCCAATATTGGCGGTAAGCAGGCGCTGGAAACAGT
ACAGCGCCTGCTGC
