[The description below was written by a language model from this plasmid's Addgene catalogue record.]
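Description:
TAL3130 is a TALEN expression plasmid encoding the left-hand monomer of a nuclease pair directed against the zebrafish (D. rerio) gene nr2e3. It is built on the JDS71 backbone (about 6.4 kb without insert), a vector classed as mammalian expression with a T7 promoter. It is maintained as a high-copy plasmid in E. coli under ampicillin selection. The roughly 1.6 kb insert, named ZebrafishCommunity-nr2e3-Left, is an engineered array of TAL effector repeats designed to recognise a specific site in nr2e3. It was cloned by restriction enzyme methods, and both cloning sites were destroyed in the process.

The backbone supplies the elements flanking the repeat array, so the translated product carries an N-terminal 3X Flag tag and a C-terminal wild-type FokI nuclease domain. The Flag tag allows detection of the protein. FokI cleaves DNA only as a dimer, so this left monomer is meant to be used with a matching right-hand TALEN that binds the opposite strand nearby, producing a double-strand break between the two half-sites. Error-prone repair of that break can introduce insertions or deletions that disrupt the gene. The CMV promoter drives expression in transfected cells. The T7 designation indicates that the coding sequence can also be transcribed in vitro, which would give mRNA suitable for injection into zebrafish embryos, in keeping with the associated work on targeted gene disruption in somatic zebrafish cells. The sequencing primers listed suggest a BGH polyadenylation region downstream of the insert. No feature table is provided, so the origin of replication and other backbone details are not stated. The depositor recommends confirming the plasmid by diagnostic digest before use.
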