Addgene plasmid #41304: TAL3130
Depositing lab: Keith Joung. Publication: Targeted gene disruption in somatic zebrafish cells using engineered TALENs. Sander JD, Cade L, Khayter C, Reyon D, Peterson RT, Joung JK, Yeh JR. Nat Biotechnol. 2011 Aug 5;29(8):697-8. doi: 10.1038/nbt.1934. PubMed 21822241.
Backbone
  Vector backbone: JDS71
  Backbone manufacturer: Addgene plasmid #32287
  Backbone size w/o insert (bp): 6447
  Vector type: Mammalian Expression ; T7
Growth in bacteria
  Bacterial resistance: Ampicillin, 100 μg/mL
  Growth temperature: 37°C
  Growth strain: XL1 Blue
  Copy number: High Copy
Gene/Insert
  Gene/Insert name: ZebrafishCommunity-nr2e3-Left (alt name: nr2e3)
  Species: D. rerio (zebrafish)
  Insert size (bp): 1640
  Entrez Gene: nr2e3 (a.k.a. wu:fj55b07, zgc:103631)
  Promoter: CMV
  Tag / fusion protein: 3X Flag (N terminal on backbone); WT FOKI (C terminal on backbone)
  Cloning method: Restriction Enzyme; 5′ cloning site N/A (destroyed during cloning); 3′ cloning site N/A (destroyed during cloning)
  Sequencing primers: 5′ CMV-F; 3′ BGH-rev
Terms and licenses: Academic/Nonprofit Terms; Industry Terms: Not Available to Industry
Depositor comments: Target binding site: TCCTGAACACGGGACTTC It is strongly recommended that users perform a diagnostic digest to verify this plasmid prior to use. For example, a double digest of the plasmid with BamHI and KpnI should result in two bands at 2.3kb and 5.8kb.
How to cite: TAL3130 was a gift from Keith Joung (Addgene plasmid # 41304 ; http://n2t.net/addgene:41304 ; RRID:Addgene_41304)
